Addgene plasmid #61685: pET32-sLatherin
Purpose: bacterial expression of the horse sweat/saliva protein Latherin as a His-tagged thioredoxin fusion
Depositing lab: Brian Smith. Depositing organization: University of Glasgow. Publication: The structure of latherin, a surfactant allergen protein from horse sweat and saliva. Vance SJ, McDonald RE, Cooper A, Smith BO, Kennedy MW. J R Soc Interface. 2013 Jun 19;10(85):20130453. doi: 10.1098/rsif.2013.0453. Print 2013 Aug 6. PubMed 23782536.
Backbone
  Vector backbone: pET-32
  Backbone manufacturer: Novagen
  Backbone size w/o insert (bp): 5900
  Vector type: Bacterial Expression
Growth in bacteria
  Bacterial resistance: Ampicillin, 100 μg/mL
  Growth temperature: 37°C
  Growth strain: DH5alpha
  Copy number: Low Copy
Gene/Insert
  Gene/Insert name: Latherin
  Species: horse
  Mutation: Codon optimized for E.coli
  Entrez Gene: LATH
  Promoter: T7
  Tag / fusion protein: Trx-Tag thioredoxin protein (N terminal on backbone); HIS (N terminal on backbone)
  Cloning method: Restriction Enzyme; 5′ cloning site NcoI (not destroyed); 3′ cloning site BamHI (not destroyed)
  Sequencing primers: 5′ T7; 3′ T7 terminal
Terms and licenses: Academic/Nonprofit Terms; Industry Terms: Not Available to Industry
How to cite: pET32-sLatherin was a gift from Brian Smith (Addgene plasmid # 61685 ; http://n2t.net/addgene:61685 ; RRID:Addgene_61685)
