[The description below was written by a language model from this plasmid's Addgene catalogue record.]
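Description:
pET32-sLatherin is a bacterial expression plasmid built on the Novagen pET-32 backbone (about 5.9 kb without insert) for producing the horse protein latherin in E. coli. It is selected with ampicillin and is recorded as low copy; the origin of replication is not listed in the record. The plasmid is maintained in a standard cloning strain, whereas expression from a T7 promoter generally requires a host that supplies T7 RNA polymerase.

The insert is the latherin coding sequence (horse gene LATH), codon optimized for E. coli and placed between the NcoI and BamHI sites, both of which are retained. Transcription is driven by the T7 promoter. In this position the insert is fused in frame downstream of two backbone-encoded N-terminal elements: the Trx-Tag thioredoxin protein, a fusion partner commonly used to improve solubility and yield of recombinant proteins in the bacterial cytoplasm, and a His tag that allows purification by immobilized metal affinity chromatography. The record does not describe any protease cleavage sites between the fusion partner and latherin, or other features within the linker region, and no feature table is provided.

Latherin is a surfactant protein and allergen found in horse sweat and saliva. The stated purpose of the construct is bacterial production of latherin as a His-tagged thioredoxin fusion, and the associated publication concerns the protein's structure, which is consistent with use for preparing recombinant material for structural and biophysical study.
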