>Addgene plasmid #61685 | pET32-sLatherin | addgene partial sequence | sequence record 101941 | pBRrevBam 5'-GGTGATGTCGGCGATATAGG-3'
CCTGTGGCGCCGGTGATGCCGGCCACGATGCGTCCGGCGTAGAGGATCGAGATCGATCTCGATCCCGCGA
AATTAATACGACTCACTATAGGGGAATTGTGAGCGGATAACAATTCCCCTCTAGAAATAATTTTGTTTAA
CTTTAAGAAGGAGATATACATATGAGCGATAAAATTATTCACCTGACTGACGACAGTTTTGACACGGATG
TACTCAAAGCGGACGGGGCGATCCTCGTCGATTTCTGGGCAGAGTGGTGCGGTCCGTGCAAAATGATCGC
CCCGATTCTGGATGAAATCGCTGACGAATATCAGGGCAAACTGACCGTTGCAAAACTGAACATCGATCAA
AACCCTGGCACTGCGCCGAAATATGGCATCCGTGGTATCCCGACTCTGCTGCTGTTCAAAAACGGTGAAG
TGGCGGCAACCAAAGTGGGTGCACTGTCTAAAGGTCAGTTGAAAGAGTTCCTCGACGCTAACCTGGCCGG
TTCTGGTTCTGGCCATATGCACCATCATCATCATCATTCTTCTGGTCTGGTGCCACGCGGTTCTGGTATG
AAAGAAACCGCTGCTGCTAAATTCGAACGCCAGCACATGGACAGCCCAGATCTGGGTACCGACGACGACG
ACAAGGCCATGGCTCAACAAATTCCGCCGGAAGTGAGCAGCCAGATTACCGATGCGCTGACCCAGGGCCT
GCTGGATGGCAACTTTCTGAGCCTGCTGAACGCGATTAACCTGGAAGGTCTGCTGAACACCATTCTGGAT
CAGGTGACCGGCCTGCTGAATATTCTGGTGGGCCCGCTGCTGGGTCCGTCTGATGCGGAAATTAAACTGC
AGGATACCCGTCTGCTGCAACTGTCTCTGGAATTTAGCCCGGATAGCAAAGGCATTGATATTTGGATTCC
GCTGGAACTGTCTGTGTATCTGAAACTGCTGATTCTGGAACCGCTGACCCTGTATGTGCGTACCGATATT
CGTGTGCAGCTGCGTCTGGAATCTGATGAAGATGGCAAATATCGTCTGGC
