>Addgene plasmid #61685 | pET32-sLatherin | addgene partial sequence | sequence record 101942 | T7term 5'-GCTAGTTATTGCTCAGCGG-3'
CTTTCGGGCTTTGTTAGCAGCCGGATCTCAGTGGTGGTGGTGGTGGTGCTCGAGTGCGGCCGCAAGCTTG
TCGACGGAGCTCGAATTCGGATCCTTATTAAACGCTCAGATCCACGTTCGCACGATCCAGGATCAGGTTA
ATCAGGTTGTTCACCAGCTGCAGATCCAGGTTGCTCACCAGGCTGTTCAGGGTCGGGCACAGACCCGCAC
CCAGATCTTCGGTAATAAAGTTGCCCAGCGCGTTTTCAATGGTGCCCAGCACCGCATTCACCGGCAGAGA
CAGCGGATTGCCGCTCTGCAGCTCAATCGCACGCGGCAGCAGGCTGCAATGGCCAAAGGCCAGACGATAT
TTGCCATCTTCATCAGATTCCAGACGCAGCTGCACACGAATATCGGTACGCACATACAGGGTCAGCGGTT
CCAGAATCAGCAGTTTCAGATACACAGACAGTTCCAGCGGAATCCAAATATCAATGCCTTTGCTATCCGG
GCTAAATTCCAGAGACAGTTGCAGCAGACGGGTATCCTGCAGTTTAATTTCCGCATCAGACGGACCCAGC
AGCGGGCCCACCAGAATATTCAGCAGGCCGGTCACCTGATCCAGAATGGTGTTCAGCAGACCTTCCAGGT
TAATCGCGTTCAGCAGGCTCAGAAAGTTGCCATCCAGCAGGCCCTGGGTCAGCGCATCGGTAATCTGGCT
GCTCACTTCCGGCGGAATTTGTTGAGCCATGGCCTTGTCGTCGTCGTCGGTACCCAGATCTGGGCTGTCC
ATGTGCTGGCGTTCGAATTTAGCAGCAGCGGTTTCTTTCATACCAGAACCGCGTGGCACCAGACCAGAAG
AATGATGATGATGATGGTGCATATGGCCAGAACCAGAACCGGCCAGGTTAGCGTCGAGGAACTCTTTCAA
CTGACCTTTAGACAGTGCACCCACTTTGGTTGCCGCCACTTCACCGTTT
